>Addgene plasmid #44009 | pIM1708-surT-PsurP-agaN-pNW33N | depositor full sequence | sequence record 59518 | pIM1708-surT-PsurP-agaN-pNW33N sequence 7680 bps
GGCATGCAAGCTTGGCGTAATCATGGTCATAGCTGTTTCCTGTGTGAAATTGTTATCCGCTCACAATTCC
ACACAACATACGAGCCGGAAGCATAAAGTGTAAAGCCTGGGGTGCCTAATGAGTGAGCTAACTCACATTA
ATTGCGTTGCGCTCACTGCCCGCTTTCCAGTCGGGAAACCTGTCGTGCCAGCCCTTCAAACTTCCCAAAG
GCGAGCCCTAGTGACATTAGAAAACCGACTGTAAAAAGTACAGTCGGCATTATCTCATATTATAAAAGCC
AGTCATTAGGCCTATCTGACAATTCCTGAATAGAGTTCATAAACAATCCTGCATGATAACCATCACAAAC
AGAATGATGTACCTGTAAAGATAGCGGTAAATATATTGAATTACCTTTATTAATGAATTTTCCTGCTGTA
ATAATGGGTAGAAGGTAATTACTATTATTATTGATATTTAAGTTAAACCCAGTAAATGAAGTCCATGGAA
TAATAGAAAGAGAAAAAGCATTTTCAGGTATAGGTGTTTTGGGAAACAATTTCCCCGAACCATTATATTT
CTCTACATCAGAAAGGTATAAATCATAAAACTCTTTGAAGTCATTCTTTACAGGAGTCCAAATACCAGAG
AATGTTTTAGATACACCATCAAAAATTGTATAAAGTGGCTCTAACTTATCCCAATAACCTAACTCTCCGT
CGCTATTGTAACCAGTTCTAAAAGCTGTATTTGAGTTTATCACCCTTGTCACTAAGAAAATAAATGCAGG
GTAAAATTTATATCCTTCTTGTTTTATGTTTCGGTATAAAACACTAATATCAATTTCTGTGGTTATACTA
AAAGTCGTTTGTTGGTTCAAATAATGATTAAATATCTCTTTTCTCTTCCAATTGTCTAAATCAATTTTAT
TAAAGTTCATTTGATATGCCTCCTAAATTTTTATCTAAAGTGAATTTAGGAGGCTTACTTGTCTGCTTTC
TTCATTAGAATCAATCCTTTTTTAAAAGTCAATCCCGTTTGTTGAACTACTCTTTAATAAAATAATTTTT
CCGTTCCCAATTCCACATTGCAATAATAGAAAATCCATCTTCATCGGCTTTTTCGTCATCATCTGTATGA
ATCAAATCGCCTTCTTCTGTGTCATCAAGGTTTAATTTTTTATGTATTTCTTTTAACAAACCACCATAGG
AGATTAACCTTTTACGGTGTAAACCTTCCTCCAAATCAGACAAACGTTTCAAATTCTTTTCTTCATCATC
GGTCATAAAATCCGTATCCTTTACAGGATATTTTGCAGTTTCGTCAATTGCCGATTGTATATCCGATTTA
TATTTATTTTTCGGTCGAATCATTTGAACTTTTACATTTGGATCATAGTCTAATTTCATTGCCTTTTTCC
AAAATTGAATCCATTGTTTTTGATTCACGTAGTTTTCTGTATTCTTAAAATAAGTTGGTTCCACACATAC
CAATACATGCATGTGCTGATTATAAGAATTATCTTTATTATTTATTGTCACTTCCGTTGCACGCATAAAA
CCAACAAGATTTTTATTAATTTTTTTATATTGCATCATTCGGCGAAATCCTTGAGCCATATCTGACAAAC
TCTTATTTAATTCTTCGCCATCATAAACATTTTTAACTGTTAATGTGAGAAACAACCAACGAACTGTTGG
CTTTTGTTTAATAACTTCAGCAACAACCTTTTGTGACTGAATGCCATGTTTCATTGCTCTCCTCCAGTTG
CACATTGGACAAAGCCTGGATTTACAAAACCACACTCGATACAACTTTCTTTCGCCTGTTTCACGATTTT
GTTTATACTCTAATATTTCAGCACAATCTTTTACTCTTTCAGCCTTTTTAAATTCAAGAATATGCAGAAG
TTCAAAGTAATCAACATTAGCGATTTTCTTTTCTCTCCATGGTCTCACTTTTCCACTTTTTGTCTTGTCC
ACTAAAACCCTTGATTTTTCATCTGAATAAATGCTACTATTAGGACACATAATATTAAAAGAAACCCCCA
TCTATTTAGTTATTTGTTTGGTCACTTATAACTTTAACAGATGGGGTTTTTCTGTGCAACCAATTTTAAG
GGTTTTCAATACTTTAAAACACATACATACCAACACTTCAACGCACCTTTCAGCAACTAAAATAAAAATG
ACGTTATTTCTATATGTATCAAGAATAGAAAGAACTCGTTTTTCGCTACGCTCAAAACGCAAAAAAAGCA
CTCATTCGAGTGCTTTTTCTTATCGCTCCAAATCATGCGATTTTTTCCTCTTTGCTTTTCTTTGCTCACG
AAGTTCTCGATCACGCTGCAAAACATCTTGAAGCGAAAAAGTATTCTTCTTTTCTTCCGATCGCTCATGC
TGACGCACGAAAAGCCCTCTAGGCGCATAGGAACAACTCCTAAATGCATGTGAGGGGTTTTCTCGTCCAT
GTGAACAGTCGCATACGCAATATTTTGTTTCCCATACTGCATTAATGAATCGGCCAACGCGCGGGGAGAG
GCGGTTTGCGTATTGGGCGCTCTTCCGCTTCCTCGCTCACTGACTCGCTGCGCTCGGTCGTTCGGCTGCG
GCGAGCGGTATCAGCTCACTCAAAGGCGGTAATACGGTTATCCACAGAATCAGGGGATAACGCAGGAAAG
AACATGTGAGCAAAAGGCCAGCAAAAGGCCAGGAACCGTAAAAAGGCCGCGTTGCTGGCGTTTTTCCATA
GGCTCCGCCCCCCTGACGAGCATCACAAAAATCGACGCTCAAGTCAGAGGTGGCGAAACCCGACAGGACT
ATAAAGATACCAGGCGTTTCCCCCTGGAAGCTCCCTCGTGCGCTCTCCTGTTCCGACCCTGCCGCTTACC
GGATACCTGTCCGCCTTTCTCCCTTCGGGAAGCGTGGCGCTTTCTCATAGCTCACGCTGTAGGTATCTCA
GTTCGGTGTAGGTCGTTCGCTCCAAGCTGGGCTGTGTGCACGAACCCCCCGTTCAGCCCGACCGCTGCGC
CTTATCCGGTAACTATCGTCTTGAGTCCAACCCGGTAAGACACGACTTATCGCCACTGGCAGCAGCCACT
GGTAACAGGATTAGCAGAGCGAGGTATGTAGGCGGTGCTACAGAGTTCTTGAAGTGGTGGCCTAACTACG
GCTACACTAGAAGAACAGTATTTGGTATCTGCGCTCTGCTGAAGCCAGTTACCTTCGGAAAAAGAGTTGG
TAGCTCTTGATCCGGCAAACAAACCACCGCTGGTAGCGGTGGTTTTTTTGTTTGCAAGCAGCAGATTACG
CGCAGAAAAAAAGGATCTCAAGAAGATCCTTTGATCTTTTCTACGGGGTCTGACGCTCAGTGGAACGAAA
ACTCACGTTAAGGGATTTTGGTCATGAGATTATCAAAAAGGATCTTCACCTAGATCCTTTTAAATTAAAA
ATGAAGTTTTAAATCAATCTAAAGTATATATGAGTAAACTTGGTCTGACAGTTACCAATGCTTAATCAGT
GAGGCACCTATCTCAGCGATCTGTCTATTTCGTTCATCCATAGTTGCCTGACTCCCCGTCGTGTAGATAA
CTACGATACGGGAGGGCTTACCATCTGGCCCCAGTGCTGCAATGATACCGCGAGACCCACGCTCACCGGC
TCCAGATTTATCAGCAATAAACCAGCCAGCCCGATATGGGAAACAAAATATTGCGTATGCGACTGTTCAC
ATGGACGAGAAAACCCCTCACATGCATTTAGGAGTTGTTCCTATGCGCCTAGAGGGCTTTTCGTGCGTCA
GCATGAGCGATCGGAAGAAAAGAAGAATACTTTTTCGCTTCAAGATGTTTTGCAGCGTGATCGAGAACTT
CGTGAGCAAAGAAAAGCAAAGAGGAAAAAATCGCATGATTTGGAGCGATAAGAAAAAGCACTCGAATGAG
TGCTTTTTTTGCGTTTTGAGCGTAGCGAAAAACGAGTTCTTTCTATTCTTGATACATATAGAAATAACGT
CATTTTTATTTTAGTTGCTGAAAGGTGCGTTGAAGTGTTGGTATGTATGTGATTCAATAATTTCTTTTAC
TCGCTCGTTATAGTCGATCGGTTCATCATTCACCAAATCATAATTTTCATGTGACCGTTCTTTATCAATA
TCGGGATTCGTTTTACTTTCCCGTTCTCTCTGATTGTGAAATTGAATTCGCGGCCGCTTCTAGAGCATGT
CAAGGCGGGGACCGTGTGAAAAAAGGCCAGCGCTTATTAACGGTCGATTTCGGGCTTGTCCAACAAAAAG
CGAAAAGCACGATCACCCCGATCATTGTGACGAACGGCGATGCAGTGGCAAGTTTAGAAAAATCATCGGA
AACAACGGCGGTAAAAGGGGAAACGGTTCTTTTCCGTATAGAGACGAAAGCATAATACCATGCTGATCGG
GGGATGGCATGATGGCATTAAGAATCCACAAAATTTTAAATAAGAATGCGGTCGTCGTGTTGGATGACGG
AAAAGAAAAAATTGTTATGGGTGCGGGCATCGCGTTTCAAAAGCGAAAAAATGACATTATCCCCCCGGCA
AAAATTGAGAAAATTTTTGTTATGGAAGAGGAGAACGAAAAGTTTCAACAATTATTGCGGACATTGCCGG
AAGAGTATATCGAGATTGCGGAAGAGATCATCAGTTATGCAGAAGGAAAGCTGCAAGCGCCATTAAACAA
TCATATTCATATCGCGTTAACCGATCACTTGTCATTTGCTATTGAACGGCTCAAGCAGGGGTATCGCATC
CAAAATAAATTGCTTAATGAAATTAAAGTGCTATACAAAACGGAGTATGAAATTGGGTTATGGGCCAAAC
AATTGATTCAAGAACGGCTCGGCATTGAAATTCCAGACGATGAAGCGGCGCATATCGCCCTTCATATCCA
TACGGCGAAAATGGATGCCGCCAGCATGAACAAAACGCTGCGGCAAACGACGCTCATTCGTGAAATGATT
GACATTATACAGGCAGAGTTAGACATTCCCATTGACGAAGATAGTATTTCCTACCAGCGGCTGCTTACGC
ATTTGCGGTTTGCGATCAATCGTATAGAAAACGGAGAGCTTCTGCACTCGATGGATGAAGAGATGCTGGC
GCTCATTCAAACAAAGTATGGGAAAGAATTTGCCTGCGCGCAGAAGATGGCGGAGCACGCAAAAGGCGAA
TATGGCCTAGAGTTTCCAGACGCGGAGCTGGCTTATATTGCCCTTCACATTCAACGTTTACGAAAGCGTT
GACAAACTGGGAGAAACGAATTACAATGCAGATAAGAAAACAATATTGCGGGATTGTTACTGCACAGGCA
GGCAAGACCTAAAACGTATGAAGGGAATGGCAGATTGTTTCTGTCATATGCTGCCCTTTGTATGTTTTAG
GTCTTTTTGTTTTTCTTCAAAAATAAAAAAGAGAGGGGTTCGCCCATGGCAATTGTATTTGATCCAACAA
ACAAAACCTTTCATCTACAAGCAAACGATACAAGCTATGTGATGCAGCTCGTTCGATCAGGATATTTATC
TCATCTTTATTGGGGAAAAAAGATTAGAAGTGCAAATGGATCAAGAAGATTCCAATTTTTCGACCGCCCG
TTCTCCCCTAATCCCGATCCATCCGACCGCACATTTTCTTTAGATACGCTGCCGCAAGAATACCCGGCGT
ATGGCAACACGGATTTTCGCGCGCCGGCGTATCAAGTGCAATTGGAAAACGGGGCGACGATCTCGGATTT
GCGCTATAAAACGCATCGCATTTATAAAGGAAAGCCAAAGTTAAAAGGGCTGCCGGCCACCTATGTCGAA
CGCGAAAACGAGGCGGAAACATTAGAAATCGTATTGGAAGACCGCGTGATCGGATTACACGTCACACTGC
TTTATACGGTGTATGAGCGGTGGAATGTGGTGACGCGTTCTGCCCGCTTTGAAAACCACGGTGCGGAACG
GATCAAGCTGTTGCGGGCGTTAAGCATGAATGTAGATTTCCCGCATGCTGACTATGAATGGCTGCATCTC
CCGGGAGCATGGGGGCGGGAGCGAGCAGTGGAAAGACGGCCGCTTGTCACCGGCATGCAGTCGGTAGAAA
GCCGTCGCGGCGCCAGCAGCCACCAGCAAAATCCATTTATCGCCTTGCTGGGGAAAAATACAAATGAAGA
TGTCGGGGAAGTATACGGCTTTAGCCTTGTATACAGCGGCAATTTCCTCGCTCAGGTCGAAGTCGATCAA
TTCCAGACAACGCGTGTATCTATGGGAATAAATCCGTTTGATTTTACGTGGCTGTTAGAACCGGGCGAGT
CGTTTCAGACGCCGGAAGTGGTGATGGTGTATTCCGATCAAGGATTGAATGGAATGTCGCAAACTTATCA
TCAGCTATACCGCACCCGCCTAGCGCGCGGGGCGTTCCGCGACCGGGAGCGCCCGATTCTTATTAACAAC
TGGGAAGCGACATATTTTCATTTTAATGAAGAAAAAATTTTGCGCCTTGCGAAAACAGCAGCGGAATTAG
GGATTGAGCTATTTGTGCTCGATGACGGATGGTTTGGCAAACGCGATGATGATCACAGTTCGTTAGGAGA
TTGGTTCGTCAATAAACAGAAGCTGCCAAATGGACTGGAAGGGCTAGCAAAAAACATTAACCAAATGGGC
ATGCAGTTTGGTCTATGGGTAGAACCGGAAATGGTTTCCGTCGACAGCGAGCTGTATCGGCAGCATCCGG
ACTGGTGCCTCCATGTGCCGAACCGCCCGCGCTCGGAAGGAAGAAACCAGCTTGTATTAGACTATTCCCG
CCAAGAAGTGTGCGACTATATTATTCAAGTCATTTCCGATGTGTTAGCGAGCGCGCCGATTTCGTATGTC
AAATGGGATATGAACCGCCATATGACGGAAATCGGCTCTGCCGCCCTGCCTCCGGAACGGCAACGCGAAA
CGGCTCACCGCTACATGTTAGGGTTGTACCGCGTCATGGAAGAAATAACATCCCGTTTTCCGCATGTTCT
GTTTGAGAGCTGCTCGGGCGGCGGAGGCCGGTTTGACCCGGGCATGCTGTACTACATGCCACAAACGTGG
ACGAGTGATAATACGGACGCGGTTTCCCGCTTAAAAATCCAATACGGCACCAGCCTTGTTTATCCAATCA
TCTCGATGGGCGCGCACGTGTCAGCGGTGCCGAACCACCAAGTTCATCGCATTACATCGTTGGAAATGCG
CGGTCATGTGGCGATGTCGGGAAACTTTGGCTATGAGCTCGATTTAACAAAACTAAGTGAGAAAGAAAAA
CAAAAAGTAAAAGAACAAGTGGCATTTTACAAAGAAATTCGCCGTCTTGTCCAATTCGGAACGTTTTATC
GGATACTCAGCCCGTTTGAAGGCAATGAGGCGGCGTGGATGTTCGTATCCGAGGACCAATCGGAAGCATT
GGTTGCCTATTTCCGCGTGCTGGCGGAAGCGAATGCGCCGCTGTCGTTCATACGGTTAAAAGGACTGGAT
CCAAATAAAGATTACGAAATTATTGGCAGCGGCGAAGTGTATGGCGGCGATGAACTGATGTATGCAGGGT
TAAATGTGCCACAGCGACGCGGCGACTTCATTAGTGTCATGTGGCGGTTGAAAGCAGCTCGTTAATGGAC
AAAAAGACCGGTGTCTAGCATGCGGCTAGGCACTAGTAGCGGCCGCTGCA
Features (pLannotate 1.2.2; 17 found; start..end, strand, type, name):
     50..66      -  protein_bind   lac operator: The lac repressor binds to the lac operator to inhibit transcription in E. coli. This inhibition can be relieved by adding lactose or isopropyl-β-D-thiogalactopyranoside (IPTG). lac repressor encoded by lacI
     74..104     -  promoter       lac promoter: promoter for the E. coli lac operon
    119..140     -  protein_bind   CAP binding site: CAP binding activates transcription in the presence of cAMP. E. coli catabolite activator protein
    153..192     -  CDS            lacI (fragment): lac repressor; lacI; The lac repressor binds to the lac operator to inhibit transcription in E. coli. This inhibition can be relieved by adding lactose or isopropyl-β-D-thiogalactopyranoside (IPTG).
    273..920     -  CDS            cat: CAT1_STAAU - Experimental evidence at transcript level: Swiss-Prot protein existence level 2. This enzyme is an effector of chloramphenicol resistance in bacteria. From Staphylococcus aureus.
   1027..2031    -  CDS            repB: RepB replication protein; repB; from Enterococcus faecalis plasmid pAMα1 AAN03827.1 22652809.0
   2367..2486    -  CDS            pre (fragment): PRE_STRAG - Also known as mob. Experimental evidence at protein level: Swiss-Prot protein existence level 1. The interaction of the RSA site and the PRE protein may not only serves a function in plasmid maintenance, but may also contributes to the distribution of small antibiotic resistance plasmids among Gram- positive bacteria. From Streptococcus agalactiae.
   2487..2540    -  CDS            lacI (fragment): lac repressor; lacI; The lac repressor binds to the lac operator to inhibit transcription in E. coli. This inhibition can be relieved by adding lactose or isopropyl-β-D-thiogalactopyranoside (IPTG).
   2723..3311    -  rep_origin     ori: high-copy-number ColE1/pMB1/pBR322/pUC origin of replication
   3483..3671    -  CDS            bla(M) (fragment): β-lactamase lacking the signal sequence; bla(M); allows cytosolic expression of β-lactamase
   3675..3794    +  CDS            pre (fragment): PRE_STRAG - Also known as mob. Experimental evidence at protein level: Swiss-Prot protein existence level 1. The interaction of the RSA site and the PRE protein may not only serves a function in plasmid maintenance, but may also contributes to the distribution of small antibiotic resistance plasmids among Gram- positive bacteria. From Streptococcus agalactiae.
   4037..4177    -  CDS            pre (fragment): PRE_BACSP - Protein inferred from homology: Swiss-Prot protein existence level 3. The interaction of the RSA site and the pre protein may not only serve a function in plasmid maintenance, but also contribute to the distribution of small antibiotic resistance plasmids among Gram- positive bacteria. From Bacillus sp.
   4174..4195    +  misc_feature   BioBrick prefix: BioBrick prefix for parts that do not start with "ATG"
   4428..5249    +  CDS            sacY: SACY_BACSU - Also known as sacS. Experimental evidence at protein level: Swiss-Prot protein existence level 1. In the presence of sucrose, SacY is activated and prevents premature termination of transcription by binding to a RNA- antiterminator (RAT) sequence (partially overlapping with the terminator sequence) located upstream of the sacB gene. Formation of the SacY-RAT complex prevents alternative formation of the terminator, allowing transcription of the sacB gene. In the absence of sucrose, inhibition of SacY activity by SacX leads to termination of transcription. From Bacillus subtilis (s
   5318..5334    +  promoter       sacB promoter (fragment): sacR; sacB promoter and control region
   5436..7616    +  CDS            agaA: AGAA_GEOSE - Experimental evidence at protein level: Swiss-Prot protein existence level 1. Hydrolyzes the short-chain alpha-galactosaccharides raffinose and stachyose.
   7662..1       +  misc_feature   BioBrick suffix (across the origin): universal suffix for all parts
