[The description below was written by a language model from this plasmid's Addgene catalogue record and pLannotate feature annotations shown in this document.]
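Description:
pIM1708-surT-PsurP-agaN-pNW33N is a 7.7 kb bacterial expression plasmid built on pNW33N, an E. coli–Gram-positive shuttle backbone from the Bacillus Genetic Stock Center. It carries a ColE1/pUC-type origin for propagation in E. coli, together with a repB replication gene and several pre/mob fragments typical of small Gram-positive plasmids, which presumably provide replication in Geobacillus. Despite the pUC-type origin annotation, the record lists the plasmid as low copy. Selection relies on a Staphylococcus aureus-type chloramphenicol acetyltransferase (cat) gene. A short β-lactamase fragment is annotated, but the depositor states that the plasmid is not known to confer ampicillin resistance. Remnants of the lac promoter, operator and CAP site and of lacI are backbone leftovers.

The 3.5 kb insert, cloned between EcoRI and PstI and flanked by BioBrick prefix and suffix sequences, comes from Geobacillus stearothermophilus NUB3621. It comprises surT, a transcription antiterminator that the automated annotation matches to the sucrose-responsive SacY of Bacillus subtilis. This is followed by the PsurP promoter region, which shows a short similarity to the sacB control region, and then by agaN, an alpha-galactosidase annotated by homology as AgaA, which hydrolyses raffinose and stachyose. A synonymous C-to-T change in surT removes an internal EcoRI site. The arrangement suggests that the antiterminator and its cognate promoter control an enzymatic reporter, possibly in response to sucrose, although the record does not state the inducer. The associated publication concerns developing NUB3621 as a transformable thermophilic host for metabolic engineering. The depositor notes that the backbone sequence is theoretical and differs in places from the repository's quality-control sequencing.
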