Addgene plasmid #44009: pIM1708-surT-PsurP-agaN-pNW33N
Depositing lab: Ichiro Matsumura. Depositing organization: Emory University. Publication: Transformable facultative thermophile Geobacillus stearothermophilus NUB3621 as a host strain for metabolic engineering. Blanchard K, Robic S, Matsumura I. Appl Microbiol Biotechnol. 2014 May 2. 10.1007/s00253-014-5746-z PubMed 24788326.
Backbone
  Vector backbone: pNW33N
  Backbone manufacturer: Bacillus Genetic Stock Center
  Backbone size w/o insert (bp): 4174
  Total vector size (bp): 7680
  Vector type: Bacterial Expression
Growth in bacteria
  Bacterial resistance: Chloramphenicol, 25 μg/mL
  Growth temperature: 37°C
  Growth strain: INVaF'
  Growth instructions: May require up to 24 hours of growth for sufficient colonies when plated (and for preps)
  Copy number: Low Copy
Gene/Insert
  Gene/Insert name: surT-PsurP-agaN (alt names: alpha galactosidase; Geobacillus stearothermophilus transcription antiterminator)
  Species: Geobacillus stearothermophilus NUB3621
  Insert size (bp): 3506
  Mutation: Deleted EcoRI site (synonymous change, C to T at position 967) in surT region
  GenBank ID: AF130985.1 U34873.1
  Cloning method: Restriction Enzyme; 5′ cloning site EcoRI (not destroyed); 3′ cloning site PstI (not destroyed)
  Sequencing primers: 5′ N/A; 3′ N/A
Terms and licenses: Academic/Nonprofit Terms; Industry Terms: Not Available to Industry
Depositor comments: IMPORTANT NOTE: Even though there is a partial AmpR gene noted on the map, this plasmid is NOT known to confer Amp resistance. The CAT gene is the first ORF (270-920) and the Matsumura lab has only used Chloramphenicol for selection. The backbone, pNW33N, was not engineered by the depositing lab and the sequence they present here is theoretical. Though there are discrepancies between Addgene's quality control sequence and the assembled sequence from the depositor, the plasmid should function as described.
How to cite: pIM1708-surT-PsurP-agaN-pNW33N was a gift from Ichiro Matsumura (Addgene plasmid # 44009 ; http://n2t.net/addgene:44009 ; RRID:Addgene_44009)
