>Addgene plasmid #44009 | pIM1708-surT-PsurP-agaN-pNW33N | addgene partial sequence | sequence record 63117 | M13_pUC_rev
GATCGCCAGCTTGCATGCCTGCAGCGGCCGCTACTAGTAAGCTTGATCTAGTGCCTAGCCGCATGCTAGA
CACCGGTCTTTTTGTCCATTAACGAGCTGCTTTCAACCGCCACATGACACTAATGAAGTCGCCGCGTCGC
TGTGGCACATTTAACCCTGCATACATCAGTTCATCGCCGCCATACACTTCGCCGCTGCCAATAATTTCGT
AATCTTTATTTGGATCCAGTCCTTTTAACCGTATGAACGACAGCGGCGCATTCGCTTCCGCCAGCACGCG
GAAATAGGCAACCAATGCTTCCGATTGGTCCTCGGATACGAACATCCACGCCGCCTCATTGCCTTCAAAC
GGGCTGAGTATCCGATAAAACGTTCCGAATTGGACAAGACGGCGAATTTCTTTGTAAAATGCCACTTGTT
CTTTTACTTTTTGTTTTTCTTTCTCACTTAGTTTTGTTAAATCGAGCTCATAGCCAAAGTTTCCCGACAT
CGCCACATGACCGCGCATTTCCAACGATGTAATGCGATGAACTTGGTGGTTCGGCACCGCTGACACGTGC
GCGCCCATCGAGATGATTGGATAAACAAGGCTGGTGCCGTATTGGATTTTTAAGCGGGAAACCGCGTCCG
TATTATCACTCGTCCACGTTTGTGGCATGTAGTACAGCATGCCCGGGTCAAACCGGCCTCCGCCGCCCGA
GCAGCTCTCAAACAGAACATGCGGAAAACGGGATGTTATTTCTTCCATGACGCGGTACAACCCTAACATG
TAGCGGTGAGCCGTTTCGCGTTGCCGTTCCGGAGGCAGGGCGGCAGAGCCGATTTCCGTCATATGGCGGT
TCATATCCCATTTGACATACGAAATCGGCGCGCTCGCTAACACATCGGAAAGAACTGG
